>Addgene plasmid #244999 | mCherry shRNA Resistant Munc13-4 | addgene full sequence | sequence record 494529 | Addgene NGS Result
CGTTACATAACTTACGGTAAATGGCCCGCCTGGCTGACCGCCCAACGACCCCCGCCCATTGACGTCAATA
ATGACGTATGTTCCCATAGTAACGCCAATAGGGACTTTCCATTGACGTCAATGGGTGGAGTATTTACGGT
AAACTGCCCACTTGGCAGTACATCAAGTGTATCATATGCCAAGTACGCCCCCTATTGACGTCAATGACGG
TAAATGGCCCGCCTGGCATTATGCCCAGTACATGACCTTATGGGACTTTCCTACTTGGCAGTACATCTAC
GTATTAGTCATCGCTATTACCATGGTGATGCGGTTTTGGCAGTACATCAATGGGCGTGGATAGCGGTTTG
ACTCACGGGGATTTCCAAGTCTCCACCCCATTGACGTCAATGGGAGTTTGTTTTGGCACCAAAATCAACG
GGACTTTCCAAAATGTCGTAACAACTCCGCCCCATTGACGCAAATGGGCGGTAGGCGTGTACGGTGGGAG
GTCTATATAAGCAGAGCTGGTTTAGTGAACCGTCAGATCCGCTAGCGCTACCGGTCGCCACCATGGTGAG
CAAGGGCGAGGAGGATAACATGGCCATCATCAAGGAGTTCATGCGCTTCAAGGTGCACATGGAGGGCTCC
GTGAACGGCCACGAGTTCGAGATCGAGGGCGAGGGCGAGGGCCGCCCCTACGAGGGCACCCAGACCGCCA
AGCTGAAGGTGACCAAGGGTGGCCCCCTGCCCTTCGCCTGGGACATCCTGTCCCCTCAGTTCATGTACGG
CTCCAAGGCCTACGTGAAGCACCCCGCCGACATCCCCGACTACTTGAAGCTGTCCTTCCCCGAGGGCTTC
AAGTGGGAGCGCGTGATGAACTTCGAGGACGGCGGCGTGGTGACCGTGACCCAGGACTCCTCCCTGCAGG
ACGGCGAGTTCATCTACAAGGTGAAGCTGCGCGGCACCAACTTCCCCTCCGACGGCCCCGTAATGCAGAA
GAAGACCATGGGCTGGGAGGCCTCCTCCGAGCGGATGTACCCCGAGGACGGCGCCCTGAAGGGCGAGATC
AAGCAGAGGCTGAAGCTGAAGGACGGCGGCCACTACGACGCTGAGGTCAAGACCACCTACAAGGCCAAGA
AGCCCGTGCAGCTGCCCGGCGCCTACAACGTCAACATCAAGTTGGACATCACCTCCCACAACGAGGACTA
CACCATCGTGGAACAGTACGAACGCGCCGAGGGCCGCCACTCCACCGGCGGCATGGACGAGCTGTACAAG
TCCGGACTCAGATCTCGAGCTCAAATGGCGACACTCCTCTCCCATCCGCAGCAGCGCCCTCCCTTCTTGC
GCCAGGCCATCAAGATAAGGCGCCGCAGAGTCAGAGATCTACAGGATCCCCCGCCCCAAATGGCCCCGGA
GATCCAGCCTCCATCCCACCACTTCTCCCCCGAGCAGCGGGCCCTGCTCTACGAGGACGCACTCTACACT
GTCTTGCACCGCCTGGGTCATCCTGAGCCCAACCATGTGACGGAGGCCTCTGAGCTGCTGCGATACCTGC
AGGAGGCCTTCCACGTGGAGCCCGAGGAGCACCAGCAGACACTGCAGCGGGTCAGGGAGCTTGAGAAGCC
AATATTTTGTCTGAAGGCAACAGTGAAACAGGCCAAGGGCATTCTGGGCAAAGATGTCAGTGGGTTCAGC
GACCCCTACTGCCTGCTGGGCATTGAGCAGGGGGTAGGTGTGCCAGGGGGCAGCCCCGGGTCCCGGCATC
GGCAGAAGGCTGTGGTGAGGCACACCATCCCCGAGGAGGAGACCCACCGCACGCAGGTCATCACCCAGAC
ACTCAACCCCGTCTGGGACGAGACCTTCATCCTGGAGTTTGAGGACATCACCAATGCGAGCTTTCATCTG
GACATGTGGGACCTGGACACTGTGGAGTCTGTCCGACAGAAGCTTGGGGAGCTCACGGATCTGCATGGGC
TTCGCAGGATCTTTAAAGAGGCCCGGAAGGACAAAGGCCAGGACGACTTTCTGGGGAACGTGGTTCTGAG
GCTGCAGGACCTGCGCTGCCGAGAGGACCAGTGGTACCCCCTGGAACCCCGCACTGAGACCTACCCAGAC
CGAGGCCAGTGCCACCTCCAGTTCCAACTCATCCATAAGCGGAGAGCCACTTCGGCCAGCCGCTCGCAGC
CCAGCTACACCGTGCACCTCCACCTCCTGCAGCAGCTTGTGTCCCACGAGGTCACCCAGCACGAGGCGGG
AAGCACCTCCTGGGACGGGTCGCTGAGTCCCCAGGCTGCCACCGTCCTCTTTCTGCACGCCACACAGAAG
GACCTATCCGACTTCCACCAGTCCATGGCGCAGTGGCTGGCCTACAGCCGCCTCTACCAGAGCCTGGAGT
TCCCCAGCAGCTGCCTCCTGCACCCCATCACCAGCATCGAGTACCAGTGGATCCAGGGTCGGCTCAAGGC
AGAACAGCAGGAGGAGCTGGCCGCCTCATTCAGCTCCCTGCTGACCTACGGCCTCTCCCTCATCCGGAGG
TTCCGCTCTGTCTTCCCCCTCTCTGTCTCGGACTCCCCAGCCCGGCTGCAGTCTCTTCTCAGGGTCCTGG
TACAGATGTGCAAGATGAAGGCCTTTGGAGAACTGTGCCCCAACACCGCCCCATTGCCCCAGCTGGTGAC
TGAGGCCCTGCAGACTGGCACCACTGAATGGTTCCACCTGAAGCAGCAGCACCATCAACCCATGGTGCAG
GGCATCCCGGAGGCAGGCAAGGCCTTGCTGGGCCTGGTACAGGATGTCATTGGCGACCTGCACCAGTGCC
AGCGCACATGGGACAAGATCTTCCACAATACCCTCAAGATCCACCTCTTCTCCATGGCTTTCCGGGAGCT
GCAGTGGCTGGTGGCCAAGCGGGTGCAGGACCACACGACGGTTGTGGGTGATGTAGTGTCCCCAGAGATG
GGCGAGAGTCTGTTCCAGCTCTACATCAGCCTCAAGGAGCTCTGCCAGCTGCGCATGAGCTCCTCAGAGA
GGGATGGAGTCCTGGCCCTGGATAATTTCCACCGCTGGTTCCAGCCGGCCATCCCCTCCTGGCTGCAGAA
GACGTACAACGAGGCCCTGGCGCGGGTGCAGCGCGCTGTGCAGATGGATGAGCTGGTGCCCCTGGGTGAA
CTGACCAAGCACAGCACATCCGCAGTAGACCTCTCAACCTGCTTTGCCCAGATCAGCCACACTGCCCGGC
AGCTGGACTGGCCAGACCCAGAGGAGGCCTTCATGATTACCGTCAAGTTTGTGGAGGACACCTGTCGCCT
GGCCCTGGTGTACTGCAGCCTTATAAAGGCCCGGGCCCGCGAGCTCTCTTCAGGCCAGAAGGACCAAGGC
CAGGCAGCCAACATGCTGTGTGTGGTGGTGAATGACATGGAGCAGCTGCGGCTGGTGATCGGCAAGTTGC
CCGCCCAGCTGGCATGGGAGGCCCTGGAGCAGCGGGTAGGGGCCGTGCTGGAGCAGGGGCAGCTGCAGAA
CACGCTGCATGCCCAGCTGCAGAGCGCGCTGGCCGGGCTGGGCCATGAGATCCGCACTGGCGTCCGCACC
CTGGCCGAGCAGTTGGAGGTGGGCATCGCCAAGCACATCCAGAAACTGGTGGGCGTCAGGGAGTCTGTCC
TGCCTGAGGATGCCATTCTGCCCCTGATGAAGTTCCTGGAGGTGGAGCTTTGCTACATGAACACCAACTT
GGTGCAGGAAAACTTCAGCAGCCTCCTGACCCTGCTCTGGACCCACACACTCACAGTGCTGGTGGAGGCG
GCCGCCTCCCAGCGCAGCTCATCCCTGGCTTCCAACAGGCTGAAGATTGCCCTGCAGAACCTGGAGATCT
GCTTCCACGCTGAGGGCTGTGGCCTGCCACCCGAGGCCCTGCACACTGCCACCTTCCAGGCTCTGCAGAG
GGACCTGGAGCTGCAGGCGGCCTCCAGCCGGGAACTCATCCGGAAGTACTTCTGCAGCCGAATCCAGCAG
CAGGCAGAAACCACCTCTGAGGAGCTGGGGGCTGTGACAGTCAAGGCCTCCTACCGCGCCTCTGAGCAGA
AGCTGCGTGTGGAGCTGCTCAGCGCCTCCAGCCTGCTGCCCCTGGACTCCAATGGCTCCAGCGACCCCTT
TGTCCAGCTGACCTTGGAGCCCAGGCATGAGTTCCCTGAGCTGGCCGCCCGGGAGACCCAGAAGCACAAG
AAGGACCTTCACCCATTGTTTGATGAGACCTTTGAATTCCTGGTGCCTGCTGAGCCGTGCCGCAAGGCTG
GGGCATGCCTCCTGCTCACCGTGCTGGACTACGACACGCTGGGGGCCGACGACCTGGAAGGCGAGGCCTT
CCTGCCGCTGCGTGAGGTGCCCGGGCTGAGTGGCTCTGAGGAGCCTGGTGAGGTGCCTCAGACCCGCCTG
CCCCTCACGTACCCCGCACCCAACGGGGACCCAATCCTGCAGCTGCTGGAGGGCCGGAAGGGTGACCGAG
AGGCCCAGGTCTTTGTGAGGCTGCGGCGGCACCGGGCCAAGCAGGCCTCCCAGCATGCCTTGCGGCCGGC
ACCGTAATCGAATTCTGCAGTCGACGGTACCGCGGGCCCGGGATCCACCGGATCTAGATAACTGATCATA
ATCAGCCATACCACATTTGTAGAGGTTTTACTTGCTTTAAAAAACCTCCCACACCTCCCCCTGAACCTGA
AACATAAAATGAATGCAATTGTTGTTGTTAACTTGTTTATTGCAGCTTATAATGGTTACAAATAAAGCAA
TAGCATCACAAATTTCACAAATAAAGCATTTTTTTCACTGCATTCTAGTTGTGGTTTGTCCAAACTCATC
AATGTATCTTAACGCGTAAATTGTAAGCGTTAATATTTTGTTAAAATTCGCGTTAAATTTTTGTTAAATC
AGCTCATTTTTTAACCAATAGGCCGAAATCGGCAAAATCCCTTATAAATCAAAAGAATAGACCGAGATAG
GGT
[37 nt withheld, positions 4974-5010]
AAAGAACGTGGACTCCAACGTCAAAGG
[49 nt withheld, positions 5038-5086]
T
[91 nt withheld, positions 5088-5178]
G
[124 nt withheld, positions 5180-5303]
CAGGTGGCACTTTTCGGGGAAATGTGCGCGGAACCCCTATTTGTTTATTTTTCTAAATACATTCAAATAT
GTATCCGCTCATGAGACAATAACCCTGATAAATGCTTCAATAATATTGAAAAAGGAAGAGTCCTGAGGCG
GAAAGAACCAGCTGTGGAATGTGTGTCAGTTAGGGTGTGGAAAGTCCCCAGGCTCCCCAGCAGGCAGAAG
TATGCAAAGCATGCATCTCAATTAGTCAGCAACCAGGTGTGGAAAGTCCCCAGGCTCCCCAGCAGGCAGA
AGTATGCAAAGCATGCATCTCAATTAGTCAGCAACCATAGTCCCGCCCCTAACTCCGCCCATCCCGCCCC
TAACTCCGCCCAGTTCCGCCCATTCTCCGCCCCATGGCTGACTAATTTTTTTTATTTATGCAGAGGCCGA
GGCCGCCTCGGCCTCTGAGCTATTCCAGAAGTAGTGAGGAGGCTTTTTTGGAGGCCTAGGCTTTTGCAAA
GATCGATCAAGAGACAGGATGAGGATCGTTTCGCATGATTGAACAAGATGGATTGCACGCAGGTTCTCCG
GCCGCTTGGGTGGAGAGGCTATTCGGCTATGACTGGGCACAACAGACAATCGGCTGCTCTGATGCCGCCG
TGTTCCGGCTGTCAGCGCAGGGGCGCCCGGTTCTTTTTGTCAAGACCGACCTGTCCGGTGCCCTGAATGA
ACTGCAAGACGAGGCAGCGCGGCTATCGTGGCTGGCCACGACGGGCGTTCCTTGCGCAGCTGTGCTCGAC
GTTGTCACTGAAGCGGGAAGGGACTGGCTGCTATTGGGCGAAGTGCCGGGGCAGGATCTCCTGTCATCTC
ACCTTGCTCCTGCCGAGAAAGTATCCATCATGGCTGATGCAATGCGGCGGCTGCATACGCTTGATCCGGC
TACCTGCCCATTCGACCACCAAGCGAAACATCGCATCGAGCGAGCACGTACTCGGATGGAAGCCGGTCTT
GTCGATCAGGATGATCTGGACGAAGAGCATCAGGGGCTCGCGCCAGCCGAACTGTTCGCCAGGCTCAAGG
CGAGCATGCCCGACGGCGAGGATCTCGTCGTGACCCATGGCGATGCCTGCTTGCCGAATATCATGGTGGA
AAATGGCCGCTTTTCTGGATTCATCGACTGTGGCCGGCTGGGTGTGGCGGACCGCTATCAGGACATAGCG
TTGGCTACCCGTGATATTGCTGAAGAGCTTGGCGGCGAATGGGCTGACCGCTTCCTCGTGCTTTACGGTA
TCGCCGCTCCCGATTCGCAGCGCATCGCCTTCTATCGCCTTCTTGACGAGTTCTTCTGAGCGGGACTCTG
GGGTTCGAAATGACCGACCAAGCGACGCCCAACCTGCCATCACGAGATTTCGATTCCACCGCCGCCTTCT
ATGAAAGGTTGGGCTTCGGAATCGTTTTCCGGGACGCCGGCTGGATGATCCTCCAGCGCGGGGATCTCAT
GCTGGAGTTCTTCGCCCACCCTAGGGGGAGGCTAACTGAAACACGGAAGGAGACAATACCGGAAGGAACC
CGCGCTATGACGGCAATAAAAAGACAGAATAAAACGCACGGTGTTGGGTCGTTTGTTCATAAACGCGGGG
TTCGGTCCCAGGGCTGGCACTCTGTCGATACCCCACCGAGACCCCATTGGGGCCAATACGCCCGCGTTTC
TTCCTTTTCCCCACCCCACCCCCCAAGTTCGGGTGAAGGCCCAGGGCTCGCAGCCAACGTCGGGGCGGCA
GGCCCTGCCATAGCCTCAGGTTACTCATATATACTTTAGATTGATTTAAAACTTCATTTTTAATTTAAAA
GGATCTAGGTGAAGATCCTTTTTGATAATCTCATGACCAAAATCCCTTAACGTGAGTTTTCGTTCCACTG
AGCGTCAGACCCCGTAGAAAAGATCAAAGGATCTTCTTGAGATCCTTTTTTTCTGCGCGTAATCTGCTGC
TTGCAAACAAAAAAACCACCGCTACCAGCGGTGGTTTGTTTGCCGGATCAAGAGCTACCAACTCTTTTTC
CGAAGGTAACTGGCTTCAGCAGAGCGCAGATACCAAATACTGTTCTTCTAGTGTAGCCGTAGTTAGGCCA
CCACTTCAAGAACTCTGTAGCACCGCCTACATACCTCGCTCTGCTAATCCTGTTACCAGTGGCTGCTGCC
AGTGGCGATAAGTCGTGTCTTACCGGGTTGGACTCAAGACGATAGTTACCGGATAAGGCGCAGCGGTCGG
GCTGAACGGGGGGTTCGTGCACACAGCCCAGCTTGGAGCGAACGACCTACACCGAACTGAGATACCTACA
GCGTGAGCTATGAGAAAGCGCCACGCTTCCCGAAGGGAGAAAGGCGGACAGGTATCCGGTAAGCGGCAGG
GTCGGAACAGGAGAGCGCACGAGGGAGCTTCCAGGGGGAAACGCCTGGTATCTTTATAGTCCTGTCGGGT
TTCGCCACCTCTGACTTGAGCGTCGATTTTTGTGATGCTCGTCAGGGGGGCGGAGCCTATGGAAAAACGC
CAGCAACGCGGCCTTTTTACGGTTCCTGGCCTTTTGCTGGCCTTTTGCTCACATGTTCTTTCCTGCGTTA
TCCCCTGATTCTGTGGATAACCGTATTACCGCCATGCATTAGTTATTAATAGTAATCAATTACGGGGTCA
TTAGTTCATAGCCCATATATGGAGTTCCG
Features (pLannotate 1.2.2; 17 found; start..end, strand, type, name):
      1..304     +  enhancer       CMV enhancer: human cytomegalovirus immediate early enhancer
    305..508     +  promoter       CMV promoter: human cytomegalovirus (CMV) immediate early promoter
    553..1260    +  CDS            mCherry: mCherry is a basic (constitutively fluorescent) red fluorescent protein published in 2004, derived from Discosoma sp.. It is reported to be a very rapidly-maturing monomer with low acid sensitivity.
   1261..1284    +  misc_feature   MCS (fragment): multiple cloning site
   1285..4554    +  CDS            UNC13D: UN13D_HUMAN - Experimental evidence at protein level: Swiss-Prot protein existence level 1. Plays a role in cytotoxic granule exocytosis in lymphocytes. Required for both granule maturation and granule docking and priming at the immunologic synapse. Regulates assembly of recycling and late endosomal structures, leading to the formation of an endosomal exocytic compartment that fuses with perforin-containing granules at the immunologic synapse and licences them for exocytosis. Regulates Ca(2+)- dependent secretory lysosome exocytosis in mast cells. From Homo sapiens (Human).
   4558..4596    +  misc_feature   MCS (fragment): multiple cloning site
   4613..4697    +  CDS            large T antigen (fragment): large T antigen from SV40 (simian virus 40)
   4720..4841    +  polyA_signal   SV40 poly(A) signal: SV40 polyadenylation signal
   4875..5303    -  rep_origin     f1 ori (sequence partly withheld): f1 bacteriophage origin of replication; arrow indicates direction of (+) strand synthesis
   5330..5434    +  promoter       AmpR promoter: bla
   5436..5793    +  promoter       SV40 promoter: SV40 enhancer and early promoter
   5828..6622    +  CDS            NeoR/KanR: aminoglycoside phosphotransferase from Tn5; aph(3')-II (or nptII); confers resistance to neomycin, kanamycin, and G418 (Geneticin®)
   6643..6795    +  CDS            ble (fragment): BLE_KLEPN - Experimental evidence at protein level: Swiss-Prot protein existence level 1. Binding protein with a strong affinity to the bleomycin family of antibiotics. Binds to CL990; an antimitotic-antibiotic compound. From Klebsiella pneumoniae.
   6854..6901    +  polyA_signal   HSV TK poly(A) signal: herpes simplex virus thymidine kinase polyadenylation signal (Cole and Stacy, 1985)
   6992..7008    -  polyA_signal   bGH poly(A) signal (fragment): bovine growth hormone polyadenylation signal
   7230..7818    +  rep_origin     ori: high-copy-number ColE1/pMB1/pBR322/pUC origin of replication
   7933..7992    +  enhancer       CMV enhancer (fragment): human cytomegalovirus immediate early enhancer
