[The description below was written by a language model from this plasmid's Addgene catalogue record and pLannotate feature annotations shown in this document.]
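Description:
mCherry shRNA Resistant Munc13-4 is a mammalian expression plasmid of about 8 kb built on a C1-type backbone, in which the fluorescent protein lies upstream of the cloning site so that it is fused to the N-terminus of the insert. The plasmid is maintained at high copy in E. coli through a ColE1/pUC-type origin and also carries an f1 phage origin. Selection relies on a single Tn5 aminoglycoside phosphotransferase (NeoR/KanR) gene placed behind tandem bacterial (bla) and SV40 early promoters and followed by an HSV TK polyadenylation signal. This arrangement gives kanamycin resistance in bacteria and can confer G418 resistance in transfected mammalian cells. Short annotated fragments of ble, SV40 large T antigen and bGH poly(A) appear to be backbone remnants rather than functional elements.

The expression cassette uses the human cytomegalovirus immediate early enhancer and promoter to drive mCherry, a monomeric, rapidly maturing red fluorescent protein. mCherry is joined through a short stretch of residual multiple cloning site to the full coding sequence of human UNC13D (Munc13-4), and the transcript ends at an SV40 polyadenylation signal. Munc13-4 acts in the docking, priming and Ca2+-dependent exocytosis of cytotoxic granules and secretory lysosomes in lymphocytes and mast cells.

The stated purpose is to follow the distribution and localization of wild-type human Munc13-4 in cells. The name indicates that the coding sequence is resistant to an shRNA, which would suit expression in cells depleted of the endogenous protein, but the record does not describe the changes that confer resistance or the shRNA involved. Repository sequencing found a K867E substitution in UNC13D relative to the reference protein. The depositor states that the sequence discrepancies have no functional consequences.
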