Addgene plasmid #244999: mCherry shRNA Resistant Munc13-4
Purpose: Distribution and localization of human wild-type Munc13-4 in cells
Depositing lab: Thomas Martin. Depositing organization: University of Wisconsin, Madison.
Backbone
  Vector backbone: C1
  Vector type: Mammalian Expression
Growth in bacteria
  Bacterial resistance: Kanamycin, 50 μg/mL
  Growth temperature: 37°C
  Growth strain: DH5alpha
  Copy number: High Copy
Gene/Insert
  Gene/Insert name: UNC13D
  Species: H. sapiens (human)
  Entrez Gene: UNC13D (a.k.a. FHL3, HLH3, HPLH3, Munc13-4)
  Tag / fusion protein: mCherry (N terminal on insert)
  Cloning method: Restriction Enzyme; 5′ cloning site Unknown (unknown if destroyed)
Terms and licenses: Academic/Nonprofit Terms; Industry Terms: Not Available to Industry
Depositor comments: The depositor confirms that discrepancies between the depositor's sequence and Addgene's sequences have no functional consequences. Addgene NGS finds K867E in UNC13D (NP_954712.1) .
How to cite: mCherry shRNA Resistant Munc13-4 was a gift from Thomas Martin (Addgene plasmid # 244999 ; http://n2t.net/addgene:244999 ; RRID:Addgene_244999)
